Addgene plasmid #211680: pCF821-sgCIDE-36_U6-sgRNA-EF1a-mNeonGreen
Purpose: U6-sgRNA-EF1a-mNeonGreen
Depositing lab: Christof Fellmann. Depositing organization: J. David Gladstone Institutes. Publication: Targeting the non-coding genome and temozolomide signature enables CRISPR-mediated glioma oncolysis. Tan IL, Perez AR, Lew RJ, Sun X, Baldwin A, Zhu YK, Shah MM, Berger MS, Doudna JA, Fellmann C. Cell Rep. 2023 Nov 28;42(11):113339. doi: 10.1016/j.celrep.2023.113339. Epub 2023 Nov 2. PubMed 37917583.
Backbone
  Vector backbone: pCF821
  Vector type: Mammalian Expression, Lentiviral, CRISPR
Growth in bacteria
  Bacterial resistance: Ampicillin, 100 μg/mL
  Growth temperature: 37°C
  Growth strain: NEB Stable
  Copy number: Unknown
Gene/Insert
  Gene/Insert name: SpyCas9 and sgCIDE-36 guide RNA vector
  gRNA/shRNA sequence: CCTCCCAAGTGCTGGGATTA
Terms and licenses: Academic/Nonprofit Terms; Industry Terms: Not Available to Industry
How to cite: pCF821-sgCIDE-36_U6-sgRNA-EF1a-mNeonGreen was a gift from Christof Fellmann (Addgene plasmid # 211680 ; http://n2t.net/addgene:211680 ; RRID:Addgene_211680)
