[The description below was written by a language model from this plasmid's Addgene catalogue record and pLannotate feature annotations shown in this document.]
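Description:
pCF821-sgCIDE-36_U6-sgRNA-EF1a-mNeonGreen is a third-generation-style, self-inactivating HIV-1 lentiviral transfer plasmid built on the pCF821 backbone for delivering a CRISPR guide RNA to mammalian cells. In bacteria it is maintained through a high-copy ColE1/pUC-type origin and selected with ampicillin via the β-lactamase gene. A CMV enhancer/promoter fused to a truncated 5' LTR drives transcription of the viral genome in packaging cells. The Ψ packaging signal with an adjoining gag fragment, the Rev response element and the cPPT/CTS support encapsidation, nuclear export and transduction. The ΔU3 3' LTR inactivates the LTR promoter after integration, and a bGH polyadenylation signal lies downstream of it.

The payload consists of two independent expression units. A human U6 RNA polymerase III promoter transcribes a single guide RNA made of the sgCIDE-36 spacer joined to a Streptococcus pyogenes Cas9 tracrRNA-derived scaffold. Downstream, an EF-1α promoter with its intron A drives the bright monomeric green/yellow fluorescent protein mNeonGreen, and a WPRE enhances transcript expression. The reporter allows transduced cells to be identified, sorted or tracked by fluorescence.

Although the catalogue insert field mentions SpyCas9, the feature table covers the full 8.1 kb sequence and shows no Cas9 coding region, so the nuclease presumably has to be supplied separately. The record does not state the guide's genomic target. The associated publication concerns CRISPR-mediated glioma oncolysis through targeting of the non-coding genome, which suggests use in that kind of cell-killing experiment.
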