Features (pLannotate 1.2.2; 25 found; start..end, strand, type, name):
     31..83      -  misc_feature   bom (fragment): basis of mobility region from pBR322
    232..611     +  enhancer       CMV enhancer: human cytomegalovirus immediate early enhancer
    612..811     +  promoter       CMV promoter: human cytomegalovirus (CMV) immediate early promoter
    829..1009    +  LTR            5' LTR (truncated): truncated 5' long terminal repeat (LTR) from HIV-1
   1056..1181    +  misc_feature   HIV-1 Ψ: packaging signal of human immunodeficiency virus type 1
   1165..1528    +  CDS            HIV-1 gag (fragment): gag protein from human immunodeficiency virus 1; gag
   1674..1907    +  misc_feature   RRE: The Rev response element (RRE) of HIV-1 allows for Rev-dependent mRNA export from the nucleus to the cytoplasm.
   2284..2384    +  CDS            Rev (fragment): human immunodeficiency virus 1 (HIV-1) Rev protein; rev; enhances nuclear export of unspliced and incompletely spliced viral mRNAs
   2434..2551    +  misc_feature   cPPT/CTS: central polypurine tract and central termination sequence of HIV-1
   2602..2842    +  promoter       U6 promoter: RNA polymerase III promoter for human U6 snRNA
   2890..2957    +  misc_RNA       tracrRNA (fragment): trans-activating CRISPR RNA for the Streptococcus pyogenes CRISPR/Cas9 system
   2976..2994    +  CDS            small t antigen (fragment): SV40 (simian virus 40) small t antigen
   3020..3231    +  promoter       EF-1α core promoter: core promoter for human elongation factor EF-1α
   3232..3340    +  intron         EF-1α intron A (fragment): intron upstream of the start codon of human EF-1α
   3966..4169    +  intron         EF-1α intron A: truncated intron upstream of the start codon of human EF-1α
   4202..4909    +  CDS            mNeonGreen: mNeonGreen is a basic (constitutively fluorescent) green/yellow fluorescent protein published in 2013, derived from Branchiostoma lanceolatum. It is reported to be a very rapidly-maturing monomer with moderate acid sensitivity.
   4928..5516    +  misc_feature   WPRE: woodchuck hepatitis virus posttranscriptional regulatory element
   5567..5586    +  misc_feature   cPPT/CTS (fragment): central polypurine tract and central termination sequence of HIV-1
   5588..5821    +  LTR            3' LTR (ΔU3): self-inactivating 3' long terminal repeat (LTR) from HIV-1
   5853..6077    +  polyA_signal   bGH poly(A) signal: bovine growth hormone polyadenylation signal
   6081..6100    +  promoter       SV40 promoter (fragment): SV40 enhancer and early promoter
   6121..6171    -  CDS            lacI (fragment): lac repressor; lacI; The lac repressor binds to the lac operator to inhibit transcription in E. coli. This inhibition can be relieved by adding lactose or isopropyl-β-D-thiogalactopyranoside (IPTG).
   6354..6942    -  rep_origin     ori: high-copy-number ColE1/pMB1/pBR322/pUC origin of replication
   7113..7973    -  CDS            AmpR: β-lactamase; bla; confers resistance to ampicillin, carbenicillin, and related antibiotics
   7974..8078    -  promoter       AmpR promoter: bla
>Addgene plasmid #211680 | pCF821-sgCIDE-36_U6-sgRNA-EF1a-mNeonGreen | addgene full sequence | sequence record 421499 | Addgene NGS Result
GTCGACGGATCGGGAGATCTCCCGATCCCCTATGGTGCACTCTCAGTACAATCTGCTCTGATGCCGCATA
GTTAAGCCAGTATCTGCTCCCTGCTTGTGTGTTGGAGGTCGCTGAGTAGTGCGCGAGCAAAATTTAAGCT
ACAACAAGGCAAGGCTTGACCGACAATTGCATGAAGAATCTGCTTAGGGTTAGGCGTTTTGCGCTGCTTC
GCGATGTACGGGCCAGATATTGACATTGATTATTGACTAGTTATTAATAGTAATCAATTACGGGGTCATT
AGTTCATAGCCCATATATGGAGTTCCGCGTTACATAACTTACGGTAAATGGCCCGCCTGGCTGACCGCCC
AACGACCCCCGCCCATTGACGTCAATAATGACGTATGTTCCCATAGTAACGCCAATAGGGACTTTCCATT
GACGTCAATGGGTGGAGTATTTACGGTAAACTGCCCACTTGGCAGTACATCAAGTGTATCATATGCCAAG
TACGCCCCCTATTGACGTCAATGACGGTAAATGGCCCGCCTGGCATTATGCCCAGTACATGACCTTATGG
GACTTTCCTACTTGGCAGTACATCTACGTATTAGTCATCGCTATTACCATGGTGATGCGGTTTTGGCAGT
ACATCAATGGGCGTGGATAGCGGTTTGACTCACGGGGATTTCCAAGTCTCCACCCCATTGACGTCAATGG
GAGTTTGTTTTGGCACCAAAATCAACGGGACTTTCCAAAATGTCGTAACAACTCCGCCCCATTGACGCAA
ATGGGCGGTAGGCGTGTACGGTGGGAGGTCTATATAAGCAGCGCGTTTTGCCTGTACTGGGTCTCTCTGG
TTAGACCAGATCTGAGCCTGGGAGCTCTCTGGCTAACTAGGGAACCCACTGCTTAAGCCTCAATAAAGCT
TGCCTTGAGTGCTTCAAGTAGTGTGTGCCCGTCTGTTGTGTGACTCTGGTAACTAGAGATCCCTCAGACC
CTTTTAGTCAGTGTGGAAAATCTCTAGCAGTGGCGCCCGAACAGGGACTTGAAAGCGAAAGGGAAACCAG
AGGAGCTCTCTCGACGCAGGACTCGGCTTGCTGAAGCGCGCACGGCAAGAGGCGAGGGGCGGCGACTGGT
GAGTACGCCAAAAATTTTGACTAGCGGAGGCTAGAAGGAGAGAGATGGGTGCGAGAGCGTCAGTATTAAG
CGGGGGAGAATTAGATCGCGATGGGAAAAAATTCGGTTAAGGCCAGGGGGAAAGAAAAAATATAAATTAA
AACATATAGTATGGGCAAGCAGGGAGCTAGAACGATTCGCAGTTAATCCTGGCCTGTTAGAAACATCAGA
AGGCTGTAGACAAATACTGGGACAGCTACAACCATCCCTTCAGACAGGATCAGAAGAACTTAGATCATTA
TATAATACAGTAGCAACCCTCTATTGTGTGCATCAAAGGATAGAGATAAAAGACACCAAGGAAGCTTTAG
ACAAGATAGAGGAAGAGCAAAACAAAAGTAAGACCACCGCACAGCAAGCGGCCGCTGATCTTCAGACCTG
GAGGAGGAGATATGAGGGACAATTGGAGAAGTGAATTATATAAATATAAAGTAGTAAAAATTGAACCATT
AGGAGTAGCACCCACCAAGGCAAAGAGAAGAGTGGTGCAGAGAGAAAAAAGAGCAGTGGGAATAGGAGCT
TTGTTCCTTGGGTTCTTGGGAGCAGCAGGAAGCACTATGGGCGCAGCGTCAATGACGCTGACGGTACAGG
CCAGACAATTATTGTCTGGTATAGTGCAGCAGCAGAACAATTTGCTGAGGGCTATTGAGGCGCAACAGCA
TCTGTTGCAACTCACAGTCTGGGGCATCAAGCAGCTCCAGGCAAGAATCCTGGCTGTGGAAAGATACCTA
AAGGATCAACAGCTCCTGGGGATTTGGGGTTGCTCTGGAAAACTCATTTGCACCACTGCTGTGCCTTGGA
ATGCTAGTTGGAGTAATAAATCTCTGGAACAGATTTGGAATCACACGACCTGGATGGAGTGGGACAGAGA
AATTAACAATTACACAAGCTTAATACACTCCTTAATTGAAGAATCGCAAAACCAGCAAGAAAAGAATGAA
CAAGAATTATTGGAATTAGATAAATGGGCAAGTTTGTGGAATTGGTTTAACATAACAAATTGGCTGTGGT
ATATAAAATTATTCATAATGATAGTAGGAGGCTTGGTAGGTTTAAGAATAGTTTTTGCTGTACTTTCTAT
AGTGAATAGAGTTAGGCAGGGATATTCACCATTATCGTTTCAGACCCACCTCCCAACCCCGAGGGGACCC
GACAGGCCCGAAGGAATAGAAGAAGAAGGTGGAGAGAGAGACAGAGACAGATCCATTCGATTAGTGAACG
GATCGGCACTGCGTGCGCCAATTCTGCAGACAAATGGCAGTATTCATCCACAATTTTAAAAGAAAAGGGG
GGATTGGGGGGTACAGTGCAGGGGAAAGAATAGTAGACATAATAGCAACAGACATACAAACTAAAGAATT
ACAAAAACAAATTACAAAAATTCAAAATTTTCGGGTTTATTACAGGGACAGCAGAGATCCAGTTTGGTTA
ATTAAGGTACCGAGGGCCTATTTCCCATGATTCCTTCATATTTGCATATACGATACAAGGCTGTTAGAGA
GATAATTAGAATTAATTTGACTGTAAACACAAAGATATTAGTACAAAATACGTGACGTAGAAAGTAATAA
TTTCTTGGGTAGTTTGCAGTTTTAAAATTATGTTTTAAAATGGACTATCATATGCTTACCGTAACTTGAA
AGTATTTCGATTTCTTGGCTTTATATATCTTGTGGAAAGGACGAAACACCGCCTCCCAAGTGCTGGGATT
AGTTTAAGAGCTATGCTGGAAACAGCATAGCAAGTTTAAATAAGGCTAGTCCGTTATCAACTTGAAAAAG
TGGCACCGAGTCGGTGCTTTTTTTGAATTCGCTAGCTAGGTCTTGAAAGGAGTGGGAATTGGCTCCGGTG
CCCGTCAGTGGGCAGAGCGCACATCGCCCACAGTCCCCGAGAAGTTGGGGGGAGGGGTCGGCAATTGATC
CGGTGCCTAGAGAAGGTGGCGCGGGGTAAACTGGGAAAGTGATGTCGTGTACTGGCTCCGCCTTTTTCCC
GAGGGTGGGGGAGAACCGTATATAAGTGCAGTAGTCGCCGTGAACGTTCTTTTTCGCAACGGGTTTGCCG
CCAGAACACAGGTAAGTGCCGTGTGTGGTTCCCGCGGGCCTGGCCTCTTTACGGGTTATGGCCCTTGCGT
GCCTTGAATTACTTCCACTGGCTGCAGTACGTGATTCTTGATCCCGAGCTTCGGGTTGGAAGTGGGTGGG
AGAGTTCGAGGCCTTGCGCTTAAGGAGCCCCTTCGCCTCGTGCTTGAGTTGAGGCCTGGCCTGGGCGCTG
GGGCCGCCGCGTGCGAATCTGGTGGCACCTTCGCGCCTGTCTCGCTGCTTTCGATAAGTCTCTAGCCATT
TAAAATTTTTGATGACCTGCTGCGACGCTTTTTTTCTGGCAAGATAGTCTTGTAAATGCGGGCCAAGATC
TGCACACTGGTATTTCGGTTTTTGGGGCCGCGGGCGGCGACGGGGCCCGTGCGTCCCAGCGCACATGTTC
GGCGAGGCGGGGCCTGCGAGCGCGGCCACCGAGAATCGGACGGGGGTAGTCTCAAGCTGGCCGGCCTGCT
CTGGTGCCTGGCCTCGCGCCGCCGTGTATCGCCCCGCCCTGGGCGGCAAGGCTGGCCCGGTCGGCACCAG
TTGCGTGAGCGGAAAGATGGCCGCTTCCCGGCCCTGCTGCAGGGAGCTCAAAATGGAGGACGCGGCGCTC
GGGAGAGCGGGCGGGTGAGTCACCCACACAAAGGAAAAGGGCCTTTCCGTCCTCAGCCGTCGCTTCATGT
GACTCCACGGAGTACCGGGCGCCGTCCAGGCACCTCGATTAGTTCTCGAGCTTTTGGAGTACGTCGTCTT
TAGGTTGGGGGGAGGGGTTTTATGCGATGGAGTTTCCCCACACTGAGTGGGTGGAGACTGAAGTTAGGCC
AGCTTGGCACTTGATGTAATTCTCCTTGGAATTTGCCCTTTTTGAGTTTGGATCTTGGTTCATTCTCAAG
CCTCAGACAGTGGTTCAAAGTTTTTTTCTTCCATTTCAGGTGTCGTGAACCGGTTCTAGAGCGCTGCCAC
CATGGTCAGTAAGGGCGAAGAAGATAATATGGCTTCCTTGCCTGCCACACATGAACTCCACATATTCGGG
TCTATCAACGGCGTGGACTTCGACATGGTTGGGCAAGGAACCGGAAATCCCAACGATGGATACGAGGAGC
TGAACCTGAAGTCAACGAAAGGTGATCTTCAATTCTCCCCCTGGATTCTCGTCCCTCACATTGGCTATGG
TTTCCACCAGTACCTCCCGTACCCTGACGGGATGTCTCCATTCCAAGCCGCAATGGTAGATGGGTCAGGC
TACCAAGTTCACAGAACTATGCAGTTTGAAGATGGTGCATCTCTGACAGTAAATTACAGGTATACCTACG
AAGGTTCACACATCAAAGGAGAAGCTCAGGTGAAAGGTACGGGATTCCCAGCAGACGGCCCAGTAATGAC
CAATTCCCTCACGGCTGCCGACTGGTGCAGGAGTAAAAAGACATATCCAAATGACAAGACTATTATCTCT
ACTTTCAAATGGTCTTATACGACAGGCAACGGAAAGAGGTATCGGTCAACCGCGCGCACAACATATACGT
TTGCTAAGCCTATGGCTGCCAATTATCTGAAAAATCAGCCCATGTATGTATTTAGAAAAACCGAACTGAA
GCACTCCAAAACTGAATTGAACTTCAAAGAGTGGCAAAAGGCCTTCACCGATGTCATGGGCATGGATGAA
TTGTATAAGTGAACGCGTTAAGTCGACAATCAACCTCTGGATTACAAAATTTGTGAAAGATTGACTGGTA
TTCTTAACTATGTTGCTCCTTTTACGCTATGTGGATACGCTGCTTTAATGCCTTTGTATCATGCTATTGC
TTCCCGTATGGCTTTCATTTTCTCCTCCTTGTATAAATCCTGGTTGCTGTCTCTTTATGAGGAGTTGTGG
CCCGTTGTCAGGCAACGTGGCGTGGTGTGCACTGTGTTTGCTGACGCAACCCCCACTGGTTGGGGCATTG
CCACCACCTGTCAGCTCCTTTCCGGGACTTTCGCTTTCCCCCTCCCTATTGCCACGGCGGAACTCATCGC
CGCCTGCCTTGCCCGCTGCTGGACAGGGGCTCGGCTGTTGGGCACTGACAATTCCGTGGTGTTGTCGGGG
AAATCATCGTCCTTTCCTTGGCTGCTCGCCTGTGTTGCCACCTGGATTCTGCGCGGGACGTCCTTCTGCT
ACGTCCCTTCGGCCCTCAATCCAGCGGACCTTCCTTCCCGCGGCCTGCTGCCGGCTCTGCGGCCTCTTCC
GCGTCTTCGCCTTCGCCCTCAGACGAGTCGGATCTCCCTTTGGGCCGCCTCCCCGCGTCGACTTTAAGAC
CAATGACTTACAAGGCAGCTGTAGATCTTAGCCACTTTTTAAAAGAAAAGGGGGGACTGGAAGGGCTAAT
TCACTCCCAACGAAGACAAGATCTGCTTTTTGCTTGTACTGGGTCTCTCTGGTTAGACCAGATCTGAGCC
TGGGAGCTCTCTGGCTAACTAGGGAACCCACTGCTTAAGCCTCAATAAAGCTTGCCTTGAGTGCTTCAAG
TAGTGTGTGCCCGTCTGTTGTGTGACTCTGGTAACTAGAGATCCCTCAGACCCTTTTAGTCAGTGTGGAA
AATCTCTAGCAGGGCCCGTTTAAACCCGCTGATCAGCCTCGACTGTGCCTTCTAGTTGCCAGCCATCTGT
TGTTTGCCCCTCCCCCGTGCCTTCCTTGACCCTGGAAGGTGCCACTCCCACTGTCCTTTCCTAATAAAAT
GAGGAAATTGCATCGCATTGTCTGAGTAGGTGTCATTCTATTCTGGGGGGTGGGGTGGGGCAGGACAGCA
AGGGGGAGGATTGGGAAGACAATAGCAGGCATGCTGGGGATGCGGTGGGCTCTATGGCTTCTGAGGCGGA
AAGAACCAGCCATTAATGAAAAGAACCAGCCATTAATGAATCGGCCAACGCGCGGGGAGAGGCGGTTTGC
GTATTGGGCGCTCTTCCGCTTCCTCGCTCACTGACTCGCTGCGCTCGGTCGTTCGGCTGCGGCGAGCGGT
ATCAGCTCACTCAAAGGCGGTAATACGGTTATCCACAGAATCAGGGGATAACGCAGGAAAGAACATGTGA
GCAAAAGGCCAGCAAAAGGCCAGGAACCGTAAAAAGGCCGCGTTGCTGGCGTTTTTCCATAGGCTCCGCC
CCCCTGACGAGCATCACAAAAATCGACGCTCAAGTCAGAGGTGGCGAAACCCGACAGGACTATAAAGATA
CCAGGCGTTTCCCCCTGGAAGCTCCCTCGTGCGCTCTCCTGTTCCGACCCTGCCGCTTACCGGATACCTG
TCCGCCTTTCTCCCTTCGGGAAGCGTGGCGCTTTCTCATAGCTCACGCTGTAGGTATCTCAGTTCGGTGT
AGGTCGTTCGCTCCAAGCTGGGCTGTGTGCACGAACCCCCCGTTCAGCCCGACCGCTGCGCCTTATCCGG
TAACTATCGTCTTGAGTCCAACCCGGTAAGACACGACTTATCGCCACTGGCAGCAGCCACTGGTAACAGG
ATTAGCAGAGCGAGGTATGTAGGCGGTGCTACAGAGTTCTTGAAGTGGTGGCCTAACTACGGCTACACTA
GAAGAACAGTATTTGGTATCTGCGCTCTGCTGAAGCCAGTTACCTTCGGAAAAAGAGTTGGTAGCTCTTG
ATCCGGCAAACAAACCACCGCTGGTAGCGGTGGTTTTTTTGTTTGCAAGCAGCAGATTACGCGCAGAAAA
AAAGGATCTCAAGAAGATCCTTTGATCTTTTCTACGGGGTCTGACGCTCAGTGGAACGAAAACTCACGTT
AAGGGATTTTGGTCATGAGATTATCAAAAAGGATCTTCACCTAGATCCTTTTAAATTAAAAATGAAGTTT
TAAATCAATCTAAAGTATATATGAGTAAACTTGGTCTGACAGTTACCAATGCTTAATCAGTGAGGCACCT
ATCTCAGCGATCTGTCTATTTCGTTCATCCATAGTTGCCTGACTCCCCGTCGTGTAGATAACTACGATAC
GGGAGGGCTTACCATCTGGCCCCAGTGCTGCAATGATACCGCGAGACCCACGCTCACCGGCTCCAGATTT
ATCAGCAATAAACCAGCCAGCCGGAAGGGCCGAGCGCAGAAGTGGTCCTGCAACTTTATCCGCCTCCATC
CAGTCTATTAATTGTTGCCGGGAAGCTAGAGTAAGTAGTTCGCCAGTTAATAGTTTGCGCAACGTTGTTG
CCATTGCTACAGGCATCGTGGTGTCACGCTCGTCGTTTGGTATGGCTTCATTCAGCTCCGGTTCCCAACG
ATCAAGGCGAGTTACATGATCCCCCATGTTGTGCAAAAAAGCGGTTAGCTCCTTCGGTCCTCCGATCGTT
GTCAGAAGTAAGTTGGCCGCAGTGTTATCACTCATGGTTATGGCAGCACTGCATAATTCTCTTACTGTCA
TGCCATCCGTAAGATGCTTTTCTGTGACTGGTGAGTACTCAACCAAGTCATTCTGAGAATAGTGTATGCG
GCGACCGAGTTGCTCTTGCCCGGCGTCAATACGGGATAATACCGCGCCACATAGCAGAACTTTAAAAGTG
CTCATCATTGGAAAACGTTCTTCGGGGCGAAAACTCTCAAGGATCTTACCGCTGTTGAGATCCAGTTCGA
TGTAACCCACTCGTGCACCCAACTGATCTTCAGCATCTTTTACTTTCACCAGCGTTTCTGGGTGAGCAAA
AACAGGAAGGCAAAATGCCGCAAAAAAGGGAATAAGGGCGACACGGAAATGTTGAATACTCATACTCTTC
CTTTTTCAATATTATTGAAGCATTTATCAGGGTTATTGTCTCATGAGCGGATACATATTTGAATGTATTT
AGAAAAATAAACAAATAGGGGTTCCGCGCACATTTCCCCGAAAAGTGCCACCTGAC
